>Addgene plasmid #30378 | pHR-SIN-PTEN-Y138L | addgene partial sequence | sequence record 36205 | pHR-SIN-F 5'-CCAAGGACCTGAAATGACCC-3'
CATCAGCCTGCTTCTCGCTTCTGTTCGCGCGCTTCTGCTTCCCGAGCTCTATAAAAGAGCTCACAACCCC
TCACTCGGCGCGCCAGTCCTCCGACAGACTGAGTCGCCCGGGGGGGATCCACTAGTAACGGCCGCCAGTG
TGCTGGAATTCGCCCTTCTCCCAGACATGACAGCCATCATCAAAGAGATCGTTAGCAGAAACAAAAGGAG
ATATCAAGAGGATGGATTCGACTTAGACTTGACCTATATTTATCCAAACATTATTGCTATGGGATTTCCT
GCAGAAAGACTTGAAGGCGTATACAGGAACAATATTGATGATGTAGTAAGGTTTTTGGATTCAAAGCATA
AAAACCATTACAAGATATACAATCTTTGTGCTGAAAGACATTATGACACCGCCAAATTTAATTGCAGAGT
TGCACAATATCCTTTTGAAGACCATAACCCACCACAGCTAGAACTTATCAAACCCTTTTGTGAAGATCTT
GACCAATGGCTAAGTGAAGATGACAATCATGTTGCAGCAATTCACTGTAAAGCTGGAAAGGGACGAACTG
GTGTAATGATATGTGCACTGTTATTACATCGGGGCAAATTTTTAAAGGCACAAGAGGCCCTAGATTTCTA
TGGGGAAGTAAGGACCAGAGACAAAAAGGGAGTAACTATTCCCAGTCAGAGGCGCTATGTGTATTATTAT
AGCTACCTGTTAAAGAATCATCTGGATTATAGACCAGTGGCACTGTTGTTTCACAAGATGATGTTTGAAA
CTATTCCAATGTTCAGTGGCGGAACTTGCAATCCTCAGTTTGTGGTCTGCCAGCTAAAGGTGAAGATATA
TTCCTCCAATTCAGGACCCACACGACGGGAAGACAAGTTCATGTACTTTGAGTTCCCTCAGCCGTTACCT
GTGTGTGGTGATA
