[The description below was written by a language model from this plasmid's Addgene catalogue record.]
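Description:
pHR-SIN-PTEN-Y138L is a mammalian expression plasmid built on the pHR-SIN backbone (about 9 kb without insert). The record lists the vector type only as mammalian expression. The pHR-SIN name is generally associated with self-inactivating HIV-1-derived lentiviral transfer vectors, in which a deletion in the 3′ LTR silences LTR-driven transcription after integration. However, no feature table is provided, so the viral elements, the internal promoter driving the insert, and any mammalian selection marker or reporter are not stated. In bacteria the plasmid is maintained as a high-copy plasmid under ampicillin selection.

The payload is a roughly 1.2 kb human PTEN coding sequence carrying the Y138L point mutation, cloned between BamHI and NotI sites that both remain intact, so the insert can be excised or swapped. PTEN is a tumour suppressor phosphatase with both lipid phosphatase activity (against PIP3, opposing PI3K/AKT signalling) and protein phosphatase activity. Substitutions at Y138 have been described in the literature as separating these functions by impairing protein phosphatase activity while retaining lipid phosphatase activity, although the record itself does not describe the mutation's functional effect. No epitope tag or fusion partner is recorded.

The associated publication concerns a DNA damage-induced, PTEN-dependent cell size checkpoint in human cells. This suggests the construct was used to reintroduce a defined PTEN mutant into human cells, probably alongside wild-type and other mutant versions, to determine which PTEN activities the checkpoint requires.
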