Addgene plasmid #30378: pHR-SIN-PTEN-Y138L
Depositing lab: Todd Waldman. Depositing organization: Georgetown University. Publication: Mechanistic Analysis of a DNA Damage-Induced, PTEN-Dependent Size Checkpoint in Human Cells. Kim JS, Xu X, Li H, Solomon D, Lane WS, Jin T, Waldman T. Mol Cell Biol. 2011 Jul . 31(13):2756-71. 10.1128/MCB.01323-10 PubMed 21536651.
Backbone
  Vector backbone: pHR-SIN
  Backbone size w/o insert (bp): 9000
  Vector type: Mammalian Expression
Growth in bacteria
  Bacterial resistance: Ampicillin, 100 μg/mL
  Growth temperature: 37°C
  Growth strain: DH5alpha
  Copy number: High Copy
Gene/Insert
  Gene/Insert name: PTEN-Y138L
  Species: H. sapiens (human)
  Insert size (bp): 1209
  Mutation: Y138L
  GenBank ID: U93051
  Entrez Gene: PTEN (a.k.a. 10q23del, BZS, CWS1, DEC, GLM2, MHAM, MMAC1, PTEN1, PTENbeta, TEP1)
  Cloning method: Restriction Enzyme; 5′ cloning site BamH I (not destroyed); 3′ cloning site Not I (not destroyed)
  Sequencing primers: 5′ CCAAGGACCTGAAATGACCC
Terms and licenses: Academic/Nonprofit Terms; Industry Terms: Not Available to Industry
How to cite: pHR-SIN-PTEN-Y138L was a gift from Todd Waldman (Addgene plasmid # 30378 ; http://n2t.net/addgene:30378 ; RRID:Addgene_30378)
